>Addgene plasmid #108378 | pcDNA5/FRT/TO-TPI_PTC160-xrRNA-4H | addgene full sequence | sequence record 209430 | Addgene NGS Result
GTTGACATTGATTATTGACTAGTTATTAATAGTAATCAATTACGGGGTCATTAGTTCATAGCCCATATAT
GGAGTTCCGCGTTACATAACTTACGGTAAATGGCCCGCCTGGCTGACCGCCCAACGACCCCCGCCCATTG
ACGTCAATAATGACGTATGTTCCCATAGTAACGCCAATAGGGACTTTCCATTGACGTCAATGGGTGGAGT
ATTTACGGTAAACTGCCCACTTGGCAGTACATCAAGTGTATCATATGCCAAGTACGCCCCCTATTGACGT
CAATGACGGTAAATGGCCCGCCTGGCATTATGCCCAGTACATGACCTTATGGGACTTTCCTACTTGGCAG
TACATCTACGTATTAGTCATCGCTATTACCATGGTGATGCGGTTTTGGCAGTACATCAATGGGCGTGGAT
AGCGGTTTGACTCACGGGGATTTCCAAGTCTCCACCCCATTGACGTCAATGGGAGTTTGTTTTGGCACCA
AAATCAACGGGACTTTCCAAAATGTCGTAACAACTCCGCCCCATTGACGCAAATGGGCGGTAGGCGTGTA
CGGTGGGAGGTCTATATAAGCAGAGCTCTCCCTATCAGTGATAGAGATCTCCCTATCAGTGATAGAGATC
GTCGACGAGCTCGTTTAGTGAACCGTCAGATCGCCTGGAGACGCCATCCACGCTGTTTTGACCTCCATAG
AAGACACCGGGACCGATCCAGCCTCCGGACTCTAGCGTTTAAACTTAAGCTTGCTAGCGCCTCGGCTCCA
GCACCATGGCGCCCTCCAGGAAGTTCTTCGTTGGGGGAAACTGGAAGATGAACGGGCGGAAGCAGAGTCT
GGGGGAGCTCATCGGCACTCTGAACGCGGCCAAGGTGCCGGCCGACACCGGTAAGCCCTCGCCGAGGAGG
GGTCTGGCCGGGCCGGGGCCGGGGCCGGGGCAGGAGTGGCAGCGCCCTCTCCCGAGGCCCCGAGGCCCCG
AGGCCGGTATCCGCGCGGACCTGATGCAGGGCTGTGGGACGAGGGCCGCTGGGGTCCGGGCAGGGGCCTC
GCAGCCGCAGCCCCGTCGGTGCGTCGAGGGGGCAGGGCGGAGCACATGATGCCCCTTGGACTATGGGGCA
GGTAAGGACGTTTTCTTCCCTTCGGCAACCTGAACGACTCCCGCCTTCCACGGAAGGGACCGAGCCCGTG
CCAAACAGGCTGAGCGATTTGGGAGTGAGGAGCCATCCTACCGCTTTCCCCAACCTGGAAACAGCAAAGC
GCAAGGCCTCTGAGTCAGTTAGGTCTCTGCCACCCACGGGCAAAGGATGCTCTCCTCCATCCTCCTTCCT
CCCTCCACCGAAATCGGAGAGCCGCGGGCCTGATCCAAAGAGGCATCCCCTTCTCGTTCATTCCCCAGAG
GCCTCAATACAAACCCCAGGAGTTGGCCCCTCTCCTTTTGCTACAAATCCTTGCCTTGCAAAGGGGAGGT
GAGGATGGGCTATTTTAGAAGGGAAGCAGGGTTGCTCCCTGGAGAATGCTGAGTCTGTGAGGTGCCTATG
CCGAGAATAGGTCGAGGAAATTGGAGCCCCAGCTGTTAAAAGAGCAGAGGGCAGGGTGAGGGCCGTGGCC
TCTCAGGGGTATCTGGAAGGCTCTTCGAGTTGAGTGCAGACCCAGCCTGGGCTGGAAAATGGACAAAGGT
CATCTTGCTGGGGTGAAAAGGGGGAGAGCAGAACCAAGAAGAAGAGGGTGAGGGCTGGGGGGCTCCAGGG
CACTGGTTAGGAATTGTGGGGAATGAAGGCTTTCTTTAGTCTCATCCCCCTGTGGTACCATCTTGTCCTC
AGAGGTGGTTTGTGCTCCCCCTACTGCCTATATCGACTTCGCCCGGCAGAAGCTAGATCCCAAGATTGCT
GTGGCTGCGCAGAACTGCTACAAAGTGACTAATGGGGCTTTTACTGGGGAGATCAGGTGAGATCGAGGTG
GAGAGGGGTGTGTGGGACCCTTCCCTCACTTTCCTCGTTGAGGGGAAAGCCACAGGGTGGGCTCCCTGCT
GAACCTTGGCTTCATCTCTTCCTTTAGCCCTGGCATGATCAAAGACTGCGGAGCCACGTGGGTGGTCCTG
GGGCACTCAGAGAGAAGGCATGTCTTTGGGGAGTCAGATGAGGTTAGTAGCCAAGAGAGAAGATAAGGGA
TGTCTTTTTCCAAGAAGGATGTCTCACCAAGTCTGTTTCTCAACAGCTGATTGGGCAGAAAGTGGCCCAT
GCTCTGGCAGAGGGACTCGGAGTAATCGCCTGCATTGGGGAGAAGCTAGATGAAAGGGAAGCTGGCATCA
CTGAGAAGGTTGTTTTCGAGCAGACAAAGGTCATCGCAGGTATCTCTGGAGAAAGGGACCTTTGAGCCTA
TCCAGGGCCACAGAGACTCAGAGGGTAGGGTCAGGCCCTGGAGCCTGTCTTGGTCCCCATGCTGATCCAG
AAAAGGAAAAAGGGGAGGGGGAGTGACAATCTTTGCTTGGGGCCTATGACTTCTCCAGCCCCAAGGTAGA
TGCCACCTGGAAATCCCCCAATGTCCACTAGGGGGCAGTAGGCCACCGTTCTTCGTACTCCGGAGAACCT
GGCTGGAGAGCTCTTTCTTGTTCACCCTTCCCTCCATCTGTATCTCTGCCCTGCAGATAACGTGAAGGAC
TGGAGCTAAGTCGTCCTGGCCTATGAGCCTGTGTGGGCCATTGGTACTGGCAAGACTGCAACACCCCAAC
AGGTAACCGGGCCCAGGAGCCCTGCCCTCATCCCAGCCTGCCTCAATAGGTTTGGACAGACACAGCCCAC
ATGGGGCAACCCCTTATTTCAAAGACACAGAGACCTTGAACCCAGAGACAGTGACTTGTCCAAGGGCATC
CAGTCCAGGGCCTGGCTTGGATCAGAGCCCTGGTACTCTGACTCAGTCAGAAACCACACTAAGTGTCCAC
TGGTGCCAGTGATTTTTCCTCTTAGAGAGGCAGAAAAGGTCTTACTTAGGCCAGCTTCTTGTTCTAGGCC
CAGGAAGTACACGAGAAGCTCCGAGGATGGCTGAAGTCCAACGTCTCTGATGCGGTGGCTCAGAGCACCC
GTATCATTTATGGAGGTGAGTGGCTTTGGTTCCCGGCTGAGGTGGAGTGGGCTGAGGACTAGACTGAGCC
CTCGGACATGGAGGTGGGGATGGGGCAGACTCATCCCATTCTTGACCAAGCCCTTGTTCTGCTCCCTTCC
CAGGCTCTGTGACTGGGGCAACCTGCAAGGAGCTGGCCAGCCAGCCTGATGTGGATGGCTTCCTTGTGGG
TGGTGCTTCCCTCAAGCCCGAATTCGTGGACATCATCAATGCCAAACAATGAGCCCCATCCATCTTCCCT
ACCCTTCCTGCCAAGCCAGGGACTCGAGGTGAGCAAGGGCGAGGAGCTGTTCACCGGGGTGGTGCCCATC
CTGGTGGACTTGATAGTCAGGCCAGCCGGTTAGGCTGCCACCGAAGGTTGGTAGACGGTGCTGCCTGCGA
CCAACCCCAGGAGGACTGGGTTACCAAAGCTGATTCTCCACGGTTGGAAAGCCTCCCAGAACCGTCTCGG
AAGAGGAGTCCCTGCCAACAATGGAGATGAAGCCCGTGTCAGATCGCGAAAGCGCCACTTCGCCGAGGAG
TGCAATCTGTGAGGCCCCAGGAGGACTGGGTAAACAGTCGAGCACCCCACCAGTGCAGGCTGCCTATCAG
AAAGTGGTGGCTGGTGTGGCTAATGCCCTGGCCCACAAGTATCACTAAGCTCGCTTTCTTGCTGTCCAAT
TTGTCGAGCACCCCACCAGTGCAGGCTGCCTATCAGAAAGTGGTGGCTGGTGTGGCTAATGCCCTGGCCC
ACAAGTATCACTAAGCTCGCTTTCTTGCTGTCCAATTTGTCGAGCACCCCACCAGTGCAGGCTGCCTATC
AGAAAGTGGTGGCTGGTGTGGCTAATGCCCTGGCCCACAAGTATCACTAAGCTCGCTTTCTTGCTGTCCA
ATTTGTCGAGCACCCCACCAGTGCAGGCTGCCTATCAGAAAGTGGTGGCTGGTGTGGCTAATGCCCTGGC
CCACAAGTATCACTAAGCTCGCTTTCTTGCTGTCCAATTTGTCGACCCGGGCGGCCGCAGAGGGCCCGTT
TAAACCCGCTGATCAGCCTCGACTGTGCCTTCTAGTTGCCAGCCATCTGTTGTTTGCCCCTCCCCCGTGC
CTTCCTTGACCCTGGAAGGTGCCACTCCCACTGTCCTTTCCTAATAAAATGAGGAAATTGCATCGCATTG
TCTGAGTAGGTGTCATTCTATTCTGGGGGGTGGGGTGGGGCAGGACAGCAAGGGGGAGGATTGGGAAGAC
AATAGCAGGCATGCTGGGGATGCGGTGGGCTCTATGGCTTCTGAGGCGGAAAGAACCAGCTGGGGCTCTA
GGGGGTATCCCC
[124 nt withheld, positions 4423-4546]
C
[91 nt withheld, positions 4548-4638]
AGGGTGATGGTTCACGTACCTAGAAGTTCCTATTCCGAAGTTCCTATTCTCTAGAAAGTATAGGAACTTC
CTTGGCCAAAAAGCCTGAACTCACCGCGACGTCTGTCGAGAAGTTTCTGATCGAAAAGTTCGACAGCGTC
TCCGACCTGATGCAGCTCTCGGAGGGCGAAGAATCTCGTGCTTTCAGCTTCGATGTAGGAGGGCGTGGAT
ATGTCCTGCGGGTAAATAGCTGCGCCGATGGTTTCTACAAAGATCGTTATGTTTATCGGCACTTTGCATC
GGCCGCGCTCCCGATTCCGGAAGTGCTTGACATTGGGGAATTCAGCGAGAGCCTGACCTATTGCATCTCC
CGCCGTGCACAGGGTGTCACGTTGCAAGACCTGCCTGAAACCGAACTGCCCGCTGTTCTGCAGCCGGTCG
CGGAGGCCATGGATGCGATCGCTGCGGCCGATCTTAGCCAGACGAGCGGGTTCGGCCCATTCGGACCGCA
AGGAATCGGTCAATACACTACATGGCGTGATTTCATATGCGCGATTGCTGATCCCCATGTGTATCACTGG
CAAACTGTGATGGACGACACCGTCAGTGCGTCCGTCGCGCAGGCTCTCGATGAGCTGATGCTTTGGGCCG
AGGACTGCCCCGAAGTCCGGCACCTCGTGCACGCGGATTTCGGCTCCAACAATGTCCTGACGGACAATGG
CCGCATAACAGCGGTCATTGACTGGAGCGAGGCGATGTTCGGGGATTCCCAATACGAGGTCGCCAACATC
TTCTTCTGGAGGCCGTGGTTGGCTTGTATGGAGCAGCAGACGCGCTACTTCGAGCGGAGGCATCCGGAGC
TTGCAGGATCGCCGCGGCTCCGGGCGTATATGCTCCGCATTGGTCTTGACCAACTCTATCAGAGCTTGGT
TGACGGCAATTTCGATGATGCAGCTTGGGCGCAGGGTCGATGCGACGCAATCGTCCGATCCGGAGCCGGG
ACTGTCGGGCGTACACAAATCGCCCGCAGAAGCGCGGCCGTCTGGACCGATGGCTGTGTAGAAGTACTCG
CCGATAGTGGAAACCGACGCCCCAGCACTCGTCCGAGGGCAAAGGAATAGCACGTACTACGAGATTTCGA
TTCCACCGCCGCCTTCTATGAAAGGTTGGGCTTCGGAATCGTTTTCCGGGACGCCGGCTGGATGATCCTC
CAGCGCGGGGATCTCATGCTGGAGTTCTTCGCCCACCCCAACTTGTTTATTGCAGCTTATAATGGTTACA
AATAAAGCAATAGCATCACAAATTTCACAAATAAAGCATTTTTTTCACTGCATTCTAGTTGTGGTTTGTC
CAAACTCATCAATGTATCTTATCATGTCTGTATACCGTCGACCTCTAGCTAGAGCTTGGCGTAATCATGG
TCATAGCTGTTTCCTGTGTGAAATTGTTATCCGCTCACAATTCCACACAACATACGAGCCGGAAGCATAA
AGTGTAAAGCCTGGGGTGCCTAATGAGTGAGCTAACTCACATTAATTGCGTTGCGCTCACTGCCCGCTTT
CCAGTCGGGAAACCTGTCGTGCCAGCTGCATTAATGAATCGGCCAACGCGCGGGGAGAGGCGGTTTGCGT
ATTGGGCGCTCTTCCGCTTCCTCGCTCACTGACTCGCTGCGCTCGGTCGTTCGGCTGCGGCGAGCGGTAT
CAGCTCACTCAAAGGCGGTAATACGGTTATCCACAGAATCAGGGGATAACGCAGGAAAGAACATGTGAGC
AAAAGGCCAGCAAAAGGCCAGGAACCGTAAAAAGGCCGCGTTGCTGGCGTTTTTCCATAGGCTCCGCCCC
CCTGACGAGCATCACAAAAATCGACGCTCAAGTCAGAGGTGGCGAAACCCGACAGGACTATAAAGATACC
AGGCGTTTCCCCCTGGAAGCTCCCTCGTGCGCTCTCCTGTTCCGACCCTGCCGCTTACCGGATACCTGTC
CGCCTTTCTCCCTTCGGGAAGCGTGGCGCTTTCTCATAGCTCACGCTGTAGGTATCTCAGTTCGGTGTAG
GTCGTTCGCTCCAAGCTGGGCTGTGTGCACGAACCCCCCGTTCAGCCCGACCGCTGCGCCTTATCCGGTA
ACTATCGTCTTGAGTCCAACCCGGTAAGACACGACTTATCGCCACTGGCAGCAGCCACTGGTAACAGGAT
TAGCAGAGCGAGGTATGTAGGCGGTGCTACAGAGTTCTTGAAGTGGTGGCCTAACTACGGCTACACTAGA
AGAACAGTATTTGGTATCTGCGCTCTGCTGAAGCCAGTTACCTTCGGAAAAAGAGTTGGTAGCTCTTGAT
CCGGCAAACAAACCACCGCTGGTAGCGGTGGTTTTTTTGTTTGCAAGCAGCAGATTACGCGCAGAAAAAA
AGGATCTCAAGAAGATCCTTTGATCTTTTCTACGGGGTCTGACGCTCAGTGGAACGAAAACTCACGTTAA
GGGATTTTGGTCATGAGATTATCAAAAAGGATCTTCACCTAGATCCTTTTAAATTAAAAATGAAGTTTTA
AATCAATCTAAAGTATATATGAGTAAACTTGGTCTGACAGTTACCAATGCTTAATCAGTGAGGCACCTAT
CTCAGCGATCTGTCTATTTCGTTCATCCATAGTTGCCTGACTCCCCGTCGTGTAGATAACTACGATACGG
GAGGGCTTACCATCTGGCCCCAGTGCTGCAATGATACCGCGAGACCCACGCTCACCGGCTCCAGATTTAT
CAGCAATAAACCAGCCAGCCGGAAGGGCCGAGCGCAGAAGTGGTCCTGCAACTTTATCCGCCTCCATCCA
GTCTATTAATTGTTGCCGGGAAGCTAGAGTAAGTAGTTCGCCAGTTAATAGTTTGCGCAACGTTGTTGCC
ATTGCTACAGGCATCGTGGTGTCACGCTCGTCGTTTGGTATGGCTTCATTCAGCTCCGGTTCCCAACGAT
CAAGGCGAGTTACATGATCCCCCATGTTGTGCAAAAAAGCGGTTAGCTCCTTCGGTCCTCCGATCGTTGT
CAGAAGTAAGTTGGCCGCAGTGTTATCACTCATGGTTATGGCAGCACTGCATAATTCTCTTACTGTCATG
CCATCCGTAAGATGCTTTTCTGTGACTGGTGAGTACTCAACCAAGTCATTCTGAGAATAGTGTATGCGGC
GACCGAGTTGCTCTTGCCCGGCGTCAATACGGGATAATACCGCGCCACATAGCAGAACTTTAAAAGTGCT
CATCATTGGAAAACGTTCTTCGGGGCGAAAACTCTCAAGGATCTTACCGCTGTTGAGATCCAGTTCGATG
TAACCCACTCGTGCACCCAACTGATCTTCAGCATCTTTTACTTTCACCAGCGTTTCTGGGTGAGCAAAAA
CAGGAAGGCAAAATGCCGCAAAAAAGGGAATAAGGGCGACACGGAAATGTTGAATACTCATACTCTTCCT
TTTTCAATATTATTGAAGCATTTATCAGGGTTATTGTCTCATGAGCGGATACATATTTGAATGTATTTAG
AAAAATAAACAAATAGGGGTTCCGCGCACATTTCCCCGAAAAGTGCCACCTGACGTCGACGGATCGGGAG
ATCTCCCGATCCCCTATGGTGCACTCTCAGTACAATCTGCTCTGATGCCGCATAGTTAAGCCAGTATCTG
CTCCCTGCTTGTGTGTTGGAGGTCGCTGAGTAGTGCGCGAGCAAAATTTAAGCTACAACAAGGCAAGGCT
TGACCGACAATTGCATGAAGAATCTGCTTAGGGTTAGGCGTTTTGCGCTGCTTCGCGATGTACGGGCCAG
ATATACGC
Features (pLannotate 1.2.2; 36 found; start..end, strand, type, name):
      4..383     +  enhancer       CMV enhancer: human cytomegalovirus immediate early enhancer
    384..587     +  promoter       CMV promoter: human cytomegalovirus (CMV) immediate early promoter
    589..608     +  promoter       PLtetO-1 promoter (fragment): modified phage lambda PL promoter with tet operator sites (Lutz and Bujard, 1997)
    610..629     +  promoter       PLtetO-1 promoter (fragment): modified phage lambda PL promoter with tet operator sites (Lutz and Bujard, 1997)
    637..670     +  promoter       TRE3GV promoter (fragment): 3rd-generation Tet-responsive promoter that can be activated by binding of Tet-On® 3G, optimized for retroviral and lentiviral vectors
    776..889     +  CDS            TPI1 (fragment): TPIS_HUMAN - Also known as TPI. Experimental evidence at protein level: Swiss-Prot protein existence level 1. It is also responsible for the non-negligible production of methylglyoxal a reactive cytotoxic side-product that modifies and can alter proteins, DNA and lipids. From Homo sapiens (Human).
   1798..2154    +  CDS            Tpi1 (fragment): TPIS_MOUSE - Also known as Tpi. Experimental evidence at protein level: Swiss-Prot protein existence level 1. It is also responsible for the non-negligible production of methylglyoxal a reactive cytotoxic side-product that modifies and can alter proteins, DNA and lipids. From Mus musculus (Mouse).
   2208..2732    +  CDS            TPI1 (fragment): TPIS_HUMAN - Also known as TPI. Experimental evidence at protein level: Swiss-Prot protein existence level 1. It is also responsible for the non-negligible production of methylglyoxal a reactive cytotoxic side-product that modifies and can alter proteins, DNA and lipids. From Homo sapiens (Human).
   3008..3097    +  CDS            TPI1 (fragment): TPIS_HUMAN - Also known as TPI. Experimental evidence at protein level: Swiss-Prot protein existence level 1. It is also responsible for the non-negligible production of methylglyoxal a reactive cytotoxic side-product that modifies and can alter proteins, DNA and lipids. From Homo sapiens (Human).
   3226..3339    +  CDS            TPI1 (fragment): TPIS_HUMAN - Also known as TPI. Experimental evidence at protein level: Swiss-Prot protein existence level 1. It is also responsible for the non-negligible production of methylglyoxal a reactive cytotoxic side-product that modifies and can alter proteins, DNA and lipids. From Homo sapiens (Human).
   3388..3435    +  CDS            VN155(I152L) (fragment): improved N-terminal fragment of mVenus for use in bimolecular fluorescence complementation (BiFC) (Kodama and Hu, 2010)
   3442..3520    +  ncRNA          Flavi xrRNA: Accession: RF03547 - General Flavivirus exoribonuclease-resistant RNA element
   3602..3670    +  ncRNA          Flavivirus SLIV (fragment): Accession: RF01415 - Flavivirus 3'UTR stem loop IV
   3666..3755    +  CDS            HBB_OTOBE (fragment): Experimental evidence at protein level: Swiss-Prot protein existence level 1. Involved in oxygen transport from the lung to the various peripheral tissues. From Otospermophilus beecheyi (California ground squirrel) (Spermophilus beecheyi).
   3759..3782    +  polyA_signal   β-globin poly(A) (fragment): human β-globin polyadenylation signal
   3790..3861    +  CDS            HBB (fragment): HBB_PONPY - Experimental evidence at transcript level: Swiss-Prot protein existence level 2. Involved in oxygen transport from the lung to the various peripheral tissues. From Pongo pygmaeus (Bornean orangutan).
   3865..3888    +  polyA_signal   β-globin poly(A) (fragment): human β-globin polyadenylation signal
   3896..3967    +  CDS            HBB (fragment): HBB_PONPY - Experimental evidence at transcript level: Swiss-Prot protein existence level 2. Involved in oxygen transport from the lung to the various peripheral tissues. From Pongo pygmaeus (Bornean orangutan).
   3971..3994    +  polyA_signal   β-globin poly(A) (fragment): human β-globin polyadenylation signal
   4002..4073    +  CDS            HBB (fragment): HBB_PONPY - Experimental evidence at transcript level: Swiss-Prot protein existence level 2. Involved in oxygen transport from the lung to the various peripheral tissues. From Pongo pygmaeus (Bornean orangutan).
   4077..4100    +  polyA_signal   β-globin poly(A) (fragment): human β-globin polyadenylation signal
   4153..4377    +  polyA_signal   bGH poly(A) signal: bovine growth hormone polyadenylation signal
   4381..4402    +  promoter       SV40 promoter (fragment): SV40 enhancer and early promoter
   4423..4656    +  rep_origin     f1 ori (fragment) (sequence partly withheld): f1 bacteriophage origin of replication; arrow indicates direction of (+) strand synthesis
   4661..4708    +  protein_bind   FRT: FLP-mediated recombination occurs in the 8-bp core sequence TCTAGAAA (Turan and Bode, 2011). FLP recombinase from the Saccharomyces cerevisiae 2μ plasmid
   4716..5738    +  CDS            HygR: aminoglycoside phosphotransferase from E. coli; aph(4)-Ia; confers resistance to hygromycin
   5748..5873    +  CDS            ble (fragment): BLE_KLEPN - Experimental evidence at protein level: Swiss-Prot protein existence level 1. Binding protein with a strong affinity to the bleomycin family of antibiotics. Binds to CL990; an antimitotic-antibiotic compound. From Klebsiella pneumoniae.
   5868..5989    +  polyA_signal   SV40 poly(A) signal: SV40 polyadenylation signal
   6062..6078    -  protein_bind   lac operator: The lac repressor binds to the lac operator to inhibit transcription in E. coli. This inhibition can be relieved by adding lactose or isopropyl-β-D-thiogalactopyranoside (IPTG). lac repressor encoded by lacI
   6086..6116    -  promoter       lac promoter: promoter for the E. coli lac operon
   6131..6152    -  protein_bind   CAP binding site: CAP binding activates transcription in the presence of cAMP. E. coli catabolite activator protein
   6165..6257    -  CDS            lacI (fragment): lac repressor; lacI; The lac repressor binds to the lac operator to inhibit transcription in E. coli. This inhibition can be relieved by adding lactose or isopropyl-β-D-thiogalactopyranoside (IPTG).
   6440..7028    -  rep_origin     ori: high-copy-number ColE1/pMB1/pBR322/pUC origin of replication
   7199..8059    -  CDS            AmpR: β-lactamase; bla; confers resistance to ampicillin, carbenicillin, and related antibiotics
   8060..8164    -  promoter       AmpR promoter: bla
   8223..8275    -  misc_feature   bom (fragment): basis of mobility region from pBR322
