[The description below was written by a language model from this plasmid's Addgene catalogue record and pLannotate feature annotations shown in this document.]
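Description:
pcDNA5/FRT/TO-TPI_PTC160-xrRNA-4H is an 8.4 kb mammalian expression plasmid built on the pcDNA5/FRT/TO backbone and designed for site-specific genomic integration by FLP recombinase. It is maintained in E. coli through a high-copy ColE1/pUC-type origin and an ampicillin resistance gene. The mammalian selection cassette consists of an FRT site placed directly upstream of a hygromycin resistance coding sequence followed by an SV40 polyadenylation signal. No complete promoter is annotated in front of this cassette, consistent with a design in which hygromycin resistance is gained only after recombination into a genomic FRT site that supplies the missing upstream elements.

The payload is a human triosephosphate isomerase (TPI1) reporter carrying a premature termination codon (PTC160), cloned between NheI and NotI. It is driven by the CMV enhancer/promoter, which is followed by short matches to tet operator-containing promoters, in keeping with the tetracycline-regulated "TO" backbone. TPI1 coding sequence appears as several separated fragments, suggesting an intron-containing minigene, although the record does not say so explicitly. Downstream lie flavivirus exoribonuclease-resistant RNA elements, described in the catalogue as MVE xrRNA. These are followed by four repeated beta-globin-derived segments that correspond to the 4H probe binding sites, and then the bGH polyadenylation signal.

The xrRNA structure stalls 5'-3' exonucleolytic degradation, so decay of the PTC-containing transcript leaves a stable fragment (xrFrag). This fragment still carries the 4H sites and can therefore be detected by northern blot alongside the full-length mRNA. The construct is used to study the degradation pathways of unstable mRNAs.
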