Addgene plasmid #108378: pcDNA5/FRT/TO-TPI_PTC160-xrRNA-4H
Purpose: FRT integration of TPI reporter with premature termination codon (PTC160); enables detection of 5'-3' decay intermediates (xrFrag) and allows detection via northern blot (4H binding sites)
Depositing lab: Niels Gehring. Depositing organization: Universitaet zu Koeln. Publication: Interrogating the degradation pathways of unstable mRNAs with XRN1-resistant sequences. Boehm V, Gerbracht JV, Marx MC, Gehring NH. Nat Commun. 2016 Dec 5;7:13691. doi: 10.1038/ncomms13691. PubMed 27917860.
Backbone
  Vector backbone: pcDNA5/FRT/TO
  Backbone manufacturer: Thermo Fisher Scientific
  Vector type: Mammalian Expression
  Selectable markers: Hygromycin
Growth in bacteria
  Bacterial resistance: Ampicillin, 100 μg/mL
  Growth temperature: 37°C
  Growth strain: DH5alpha
  Copy number: High Copy
Gene/Insert
  Gene/Insert name: PTC160 TPI reporter with MVE xrRNA and 4H probe binding sites
  Species: H. sapiens (human)
  Entrez Gene: TPI1 (a.k.a. HEL-S-49, TIM, TPI, TPID)
  Promoter: CMV
  Cloning method: Restriction Enzyme; 5′ cloning site NheI (unknown if destroyed); 3′ cloning site NotI (unknown if destroyed)
  Sequencing primers: 5′ CGCAAATGGGCGGTAGGCGTG; 3′ TAGAAGGCACAGTCGAGG
Terms and licenses: Academic/Nonprofit Terms; Industry Terms: Not Available to Industry
Depositor comments: Please see depositor's genbank file in Supplemental Documents for full annotation of the plasmid
How to cite: pcDNA5/FRT/TO-TPI_PTC160-xrRNA-4H was a gift from Niels Gehring (Addgene plasmid # 108378 ; http://n2t.net/addgene:108378 ; RRID:Addgene_108378)
